Addgene plasmid #67515: mRFP-FKBP12-5ptpase enzyme
Purpose: Recruitable human type IV 5-phosphatase enzyme
Depositing lab: Tamas Balla. Depositing organization: National Institute of Child Health and Human Development (NICHD). Publication: Rapidly inducible changes in phosphatidylinositol 4,5-bisphosphate levels influence multiple regulatory functions of the lipid in intact living cells. Varnai P, Thyagarajan B, Rohacs T, Balla T. J Cell Biol. 2006 Nov 6;175(3):377-82. 10.1083/jcb.200607116 PubMed 17088424.
Backbone
  Vector backbone: mRFP C1
  Vector type: Mammalian Expression
Growth in bacteria
  Bacterial resistance: Kanamycin, 50 μg/mL
  Growth temperature: 37°C
  Growth strain: DH5alpha
  Copy number: Unknown
Gene/Insert
  Gene/Insert name: FKBP12-5ptpase enzyme (alt name: INPP5E)
  Species: H. sapiens (human)
  Mutation: INPP5E has C641A to destroy the C-terminal CAAX domain
  Entrez Gene: INPP5E (a.k.a. CORS1, CPD4, JBTS1, MORMS, PPI5PIV, pharbin); FKBP1A (a.k.a. FKBP-12, FKBP-1A, FKBP1, FKBP12, PKC12, PKCI2, PPIASE)
  Promoter: CMV
  Tag / fusion protein: mRFP (N terminal on backbone)
  Cloning method: Unknown
  Sequencing primers: 5′ CMV-F; 3′ SV40pA-R
Terms and licenses: Academic/Nonprofit Terms; Industry Terms: Not Available to Industry
How to cite: mRFP-FKBP12-5ptpase enzyme was a gift from Tamas Balla (Addgene plasmid # 67515 ; http://n2t.net/addgene:67515 ; RRID:Addgene_67515)
