[The description below was written by a language model from this plasmid's Addgene catalogue record.]
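Description:
mRFP-FKBP12-5ptpase enzyme is a mammalian expression plasmid built on the mRFP C1 backbone, in which a CMV promoter drives a three-part fusion protein: monomeric red fluorescent protein at the N terminus (supplied by the backbone), followed by human FKBP12 (FKBP1A) and the human type IV inositol polyphosphate 5-phosphatase (INPP5E). The plasmid is propagated in E. coli under kanamycin selection. The record gives no feature table, so the origin of replication, any mammalian selection marker and the exact boundaries or linkers of the fusion are not stated. The listed 3′ sequencing primer suggests that an SV40 polyadenylation signal lies downstream of the insert.

The design makes the phosphatase a "recruitable" enzyme. INPP5E carries a C641A substitution that destroys its C-terminal CAAX motif, the site that would normally be lipid-modified and anchor the protein to membranes, so the fusion should no longer be targeted to membranes through this motif. FKBP12 is a standard chemical-dimerisation module: with rapamycin or an analogue it binds an FRB domain, so co-expressing a membrane-anchored FRB partner (not part of this plasmid) allows the phosphatase to be drawn rapidly to a chosen membrane on drug addition. There it can dephosphorylate the 5-position of phosphoinositides such as phosphatidylinositol 4,5-bisphosphate. The mRFP tag lets this translocation be followed by live-cell fluorescence imaging. In line with the associated publication, the construct is used to deplete PI(4,5)P2 acutely in intact living cells and to examine which cellular processes depend on this lipid.
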