>Addgene plasmid #67515 | mRFP-FKBP12-5ptpase enzyme | addgene partial sequence | sequence record 122626 | SV40pA-R 5'-GAAATTTGTGATGCTATTGC-3'
AGTTAACAACAACAATTGCATTCATTTTATGTTTCAGGTTCAGGGGGAGGTGTGGGAGGTTTTTTAAAGC
AAGTAAAACCTCTACAAATGTGGTATGGCTGATTATGATCAGTTATCTAGATCCGGTGGATCCCGGGCCC
GCGGTACCTCAAGAAACGGAGGCGATGGTGCTGGAGTTCTGACTCTGTAGTGCTTGCTGCCTCTGAATCT
CCTTCGAAATCCGTCTTTTAATTCCTAGTAAGTACAGTTCTCTATCAAATTTGCCAGCTGCCAACGGAAT
GTTGTCTCGCCCCGGCCTCACTTTCACCCGGAAGAGGCCATACACAGGGCGGTGGTCGGACGTCTTGATC
CCGGGGCAGGAAGAGTAGCTCACAGGACAGATGTCACCCTTGTGGCGGCTTCTGTACAAGACGCGGTCCG
TGTATGAGGGCGTCCTCTGCTTGGAGGTGCTGTCGTACGTGTCCTTCCCGATGTCAAACTTGTATGATGG
GAGGAAGTGGATGTCCGGCTCCTGGAAGCCCTTGAAGATGGACCCTTTCCGCATCTCCCGGATGAGCTGG
TCGTGCTGCAGCAGCGCCGGCACGTCCACCACCAGGCCCTGGCACAGGAGGGCGTCCACGACTGTGCGCC
CGCCACTCAGGCGGAAGTTGAAGTCTCCAAACCAGAACACCTCATCGAAGCGGGTGGTGACGTCCGCTGC
GCTGGAGCGATAGGGGTTGGTGTCGGGCACATTTCTGGGCAGGACCAGGGCTTG
