>Addgene plasmid #67515 | mRFP-FKBP12-5ptpase enzyme | addgene partial sequence | sequence record 122627 | CMV-F 5'-CGCAAATGGGCGGTAGGCGTG-3'
AGCAGAGCTGGTTTAGTGAACCGTCAGATCCGCTAGCGCTACCGGTCGCCACCATGGCCTCCTCCGAGGA
CGTCATCAAGGAGTTCATGCGCTTCAAGGTGCGCATGGAGGGCTCCGTGAACGGCCACGAGTTCGAGATC
GAGGGCGAGGGCGAGGGCCGCCCCTACGAGGGCACCCAGACCGCCAAGCTGAAGGTGACCAAGGGCGGCC
CCCTGCCCTTCGCCTGGGACATCCTGTCCCCTCAGTTCCAGTACGGCTCCAAGGCCTACGTGAAGCACCC
CGCCGACATCCCCGACTACTTGAAGCTGTCCTTCCCCGAGGGCTTCAAGTGGGAGCGCGTGATGAACTTC
GAGGACGGCGGCGTGGTGACCGTGACCCAGGACTCCTCCCTGCAGGACGGCGAGTTCATCTACAAGGTGA
AGCTGCGCGGCACCAACTTCCCCTCCGACGGCCCCGTAATGCAGAAGAAGACCATGGGCTGGGAGGCCTC
CACCGAGCGGATGTACCCCGAGGACGGCGCCCTGAAGGGCGAGATCAAGATGAGGCTGAAGCTGAAGGAC
GGCGGCCACTACGACGCCGAGGTCAAGACCACCTACATGGCCAAGAAGCCCGTGCAGCTGCCCGGCGCCT
ACAAGACCGACATCAAGCTGGACATCACCTCCCACAACGAGGACTACACCATCGTGGAACAGTACGAGCG
CGCCGAGGGCCGCCACTCCACCGGCGCCTCCGGACTCAGATCTCGAAGCGCGGCCGCGGGAGCAGGAGGA
GCAGCTCGAGCGGCGATGGGAGTGCAGGTGGAAACCATCTCCCCA
