>Addgene plasmid #67515 | mRFP-FKBP12-5ptpase enzyme | addgene partial sequence | sequence record 123560 | DsRed1-C 5'-AGCTGGACATCACCTCCCACAACG-3'
GTACGAGCGCGCCGAGGGCCGCCACTCCACCGGCGCCTCCGGACTCAGATCTCGAAGCGCGGCCGCGGGA
GCAGGAGGAGCAGCTCGAGCGGCGATGGGAGTGCAGGTGGAAACCATCTCCCCAGGAGACGGGCGCACCT
TCCCCAAGCGCGGCCAGACCTGCGTGGTGCACTACACCGGGATGCTTGAAGATGGAAAGAAATTTGATTC
CTCCCGGGACAGAAACAAGCCCTTTAAGTTTATGCTAGGCAAGCAGGAGGTGATCCGAGGCTGGGAAGAA
GGGGTTGCCCAGATGAGTGTGGGTCAGAGAGCCAAACTGACTATATCTCCAGATTATGCCTATGGTGCCA
CTGGGCACCCAGGCATCATCCCACCACATGCCACTCTCGTCTTCGATGTGGAGCTTCTAAAACTGGAAGC
TCGAGGCGCAGCAGCGGGAGCAGGAGGAGCAGGTCGATCGCCGTCCAAGGCGGAGAATCTGCGGCCCTCC
GAGCCGGCCCCGCAGCCGCCGGAAGGGAGGACGCTCCAAGGACAGCTTCCCGGCGCTCCGCCGGCCCAGC
GCGCGGGGTCCCCACCCGATGCTCCGGGCTCCGAGAGCCCCGCGCTTGCCTGCAGCACTCCGGCCACGCC
CAGCGGCGAGGACCCGCCAGCCCGAGCAGCACCCATCGCCCCGCGGCCCCCCGCCAGGCCTCGACTGGAG
CGAGCCCTGTCCCTGGACGACAAGGGCTGGAGGAGGAGGCGTTTTCGAGGCAGCCAGGAGGACCTGGAAG
CCCGGAATGGGACCAGTCCCTCCAGGGGCTCAGTGCAGAGCGAGGGCCCCGGGGCCCCCG
